Addgene plasmid #158711: pAC-crRNA-Cm
Purpose: Plasmids containing the medium-copy-number p15A origin of replication can be propagated in E. coli cells and a non-targeting crRNA
Depositing lab: Yi-Cheng Sun. Depositing organization: Peking Union Medical College, Chinese Academy of Medical Sciences. Publication: CRISPR-Cas12a-Assisted Recombineering in Bacteria. Yan MY, Yan HQ, Ren GX, Zhao JP, Guo XP, Sun YC. Appl Environ Microbiol. 2017 Aug 17;83(17). pii: AEM.00947-17. doi: 10.1128/AEM.00947-17. Print 2017 Sep 1. PubMed 28646112.
Backbone
  Vector backbone: Pacyc184
  Vector type: Bacterial Expression, CRISPR, Synthetic Biology
Growth in bacteria
  Bacterial resistance: Chloramphenicol, 25 μg/mL
  Growth temperature: 37°C
  Growth strain: DH5alpha
  Copy number: Low Copy
Gene/Insert
  Gene/Insert name: eforCP (for crRNA cloning)
  gRNA/shRNA sequence: unknown
  Promoter: TetO
  Cloning method: Restriction Enzyme; 5′ cloning site Unknown (unknown if destroyed)
Terms and licenses: Academic/Nonprofit Terms; Industry Terms: Not Available to Industry
How to cite: pAC-crRNA-Cm was a gift from Yi-Cheng Sun (Addgene plasmid # 158711 ; http://n2t.net/addgene:158711 ; RRID:Addgene_158711)
