[The description below was written by a language model from this plasmid's Addgene catalogue record and pLannotate feature annotations shown in this document.]
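Description:
pAC-crRNA-Cm is a 5,269-nt bacterial CRISPR plasmid built on the pACYC184 backbone, designed as a crRNA cloning and expression vector for Cas12a-assisted recombineering in bacteria. It replicates in E. coli from the p15A origin, which is compatible with ColE1-type plasmids and so allows it to coexist with a second plasmid. The catalogue lists it as low copy, whereas the origin annotation calls p15A medium copy. Selection is by chloramphenicol, through the cat gene and its native promoter. Short annotated fragments of IS1 and an RSF-type origin are most likely backbone remnants or partial homology matches rather than functional parts.

The catalogue insert is eforCP, a coloured red protein derived from the coral Echinopora forskaliana, and is described as being "for crRNA cloning". The feature table places its coding sequence just downstream of a fragment of the strong constitutive J23119 promoter, with a tet promoter further upstream; the catalogue gives the promoter as TetO. This layout suggests that eforCP acts as a visual placeholder that is swapped out when a targeting crRNA is inserted, so that recombinant colonies can be told apart by loss of colour, although the record does not say this explicitly. The crRNA repeat and spacer are not annotated, the spacer sequence is listed as unknown, the cloning sites are not given, and the deposited plasmid is described as carrying a non-targeting crRNA.

The plasmid also carries Bacillus subtilis sacB with its native sacR promoter and control region. The encoded levansucrase makes cells sensitive to sucrose, giving a counter-selection that can be used to cure the crRNA plasmid after editing.
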