Features (pLannotate 1.2.2; 11 found; start..end, strand, type, name):
      1..29      +  promoter       tet promoter: E. coli promoter for tetracycline efflux protein gene
    113..137     +  promoter       J23119(SpeI) promoter (fragment): bacterial promoter (Registry of Standard Biological Parts BBa J23119) modified to end with an SpeI site
    175..855     +  CDS            eforCP: eforCP is a basic (constitutively fluorescent) red fluorescent protein published in 2008, derived from Echinopora forskaliana.
    975..996     +  promoter       AmpR promoter (fragment): bla
   1018..1463    +  promoter       sacB promoter: sacR; sacB promoter and control region
   1464..2885    +  CDS            SacB: secreted levansucrase that renders bacterial growth sensitive to sucrose; Bacillus subtilis sacB; negative selection marker
   3328..3984    -  CDS            cat: CAT_ECOLX - Experimental evidence at protein level: Swiss-Prot protein existence level 1. This enzyme is an effector of chloramphenicol resistance in bacteria. From Escherichia coli. This protein is used as a marker in many commonly used cloning vectors, such as pACYC184.
   3985..4087    -  promoter       cat promoter: promoter of the E. coli cat gene encoding chloramphenicol acetyltransferase
   4208..4351    +  mobile_element IS1 (fragment): prokaryotic transposable element IS1
   4470..4525    -  rep_origin     RSF ori (fragment): Plasmids containing the RSF 1030 origin of replication can be propagated in E. coli cells that contain additional plasmids with compatible origins.
   4613..5158    -  rep_origin     p15A ori: Plasmids containing the medium-copy-number p15A origin of replication can be propagated in E. coli cells that contain a second plasmid with the ColE1 origin.
>Addgene plasmid #158711 | pAC-crRNA-Cm | addgene full sequence | sequence record 325466 | Addgene NGS Result
TTGACAGCTTATCATCGATAAGCTTTAATGCGGTAGTTTATCACAGTTAAATTGCTAGTCTAAGAACTTT
AAATAATTTCTACTGTTGTAGATGAGACCTTTCCTGCTCCAGTTGACGGCTAGCTCAGTCCTAGGTACAG
TGCTAGCTACTAGAGTCACACAGGAAAGTACTAGATGTCAGTGATTAAGCAGGTAATGAAGACCAAGTTG
CACCTTGAGGGCACTGTCAATGGCCATGATTTTACGATCGAGGGTAAAGGTGAAGGCAAGCCGTACGAAG
GGTTACAGCACATGAAAATGACAGTCACCAAAGGCGCGCCTCTGCCGTTTTCCGTTCATATTCTTACACC
TAGCCACATGTATGGAAGCAAACCGTTTAATAAGTATCCAGCGGATATCCCAGACTACCACAAACAGTCT
TTTCCCGAAGGTATGTCTTGGGAGCGGTCGATGATTTTTGAAGATGGTGGCGTATGCACCGCCAGTAATC
ATTCCAGCATAAACTTGCAAGAGAACTGTTTCATCTATGATGTTAAATTTCATGGTGTGAACCTGCCTCC
GGATGGGCCCGTAATGCAAAAAACCATTGCTGGATGGGAGCCGAGCGTGGAAACACTGTACGTGCGTGAC
GGGATGTTAAAAAGTGACACTGCAATGGTTTTTAAACTGAAAGGAGGCGGTCATCATCGTGTTGATTTCA
AAACGACGTATAAAGCCAAAAAACCTGTCAAGCTGCCAGAATTTCATTTCGTTGAACATCGCCTGGAACT
GACCAAACACGATAAAGATTTCACAACTTGGGACCAGCAGGAGGCAGCCGAAGGCCATTTCTCACCGCTG
CCGAAGGCTCTCCCATAACTGGAGTGTGAAAGGTCTCTGTCTAAGAACTTTAAATAATTTCTACTGTTGT
AGATGTCAGTTTCACCTGTTTTACGTAAAAACCCGCTTCGGCGGGTTTTTACTTTTGGCTCGAGCATTCA
AATATGTATCCGCTCACCGCGATCCTTTTTAACCCATCACATATACCTGCCGTTCACTATTATTTAGTGA
AATGAGATATTATGATATTTTCTGAATTGTGATTAAAAAGGCAACTTTATGCCCATGCAACAGAAACTAT
AAAAAATACAGAGAATGAAAAGAAACAGATAGATTTTTTAGTTCTTTAGGCCCGTAGTCTGCAAATCCTT
TTATGATTTTCTATCAAACAAAAGAGGAAAATAGACCAGTTGCAATCCAAACGAGAGTCTAATAGAATGA
GGTCGAAAAGTAAATCGCGCGGGTTTGTTACTGATAAAGCAGGCAAGACCTAAAATGTGTAAAGGGCAAA
GTGTATACTTTGGCGTCACCCCTTACATATTTTAGGTCTTTTTTTATTGTGCGTAACTAACTTGCCATCT
TCAAACAGGAGGGCTGGAAGAAGCAGACCGCTAACACAGTACATAAAAAAGGAGACATGAACGATGAACA
TCAAAAAGTTTGTAAAACAAGCAACAGTATTAACCTTTACTACCGCACTGCTGGCAGGAGGCGCAACTCA
AGCGTTTGCGAAAGAAACGAACCAAAAGCCATATAAGGAAACATACGGCATTTCCCATATTACACGCCAT
GATATGCTGCAAATCCCTGAACAGCAAAAAAATGAAAAATATCAAGTTCCTGAGTTCGATTCGTCCACAA
TTAAAAATATCTCTTCTGCAAAAGGCCTGGACGTTTGGGACAGCTGGCCATTACAAAACGCTGACGGCAC
TGTCGCAAACTATCACGGCTACCACATCGTCTTTGCATTAGCCGGAGATCCTAAAAATGCGGATGACACA
TCGATTTACATGTTCTATCAAAAAGTCGGCGAAACTTCTATTGACAGCTGGAAAAACGCTGGCCGCGTCT
TTAAAGACAGCGACAAATTCGATGCAAATGATTCTATCCTAAAAGACCAAACACAAGAATGGTCAGGTTC
AGCCACATTTACATCTGACGGAAAAATCCGTTTATTCTACACTGATTTCTCCGGTAAACATTACGGCAAA
CAAACACTGACAACTGCACAAGTTAACGTATCAGCATCAGACAGCTCTTTGAACATCAACGGTGTAGAGG
ATTATAAATCAATCTTTGACGGTGACGGAAAAACGTATCAAAATGTACAGCAGTTCATCGATGAAGGCAA
CTACAGCTCAGGCGACAACCATACGCTGAGAGATCCTCACTACGTAGAAGATAAAGGCCACAAATACTTA
GTATTTGAAGCAAACACTGGAACTGAAGATGGCTACCAAGGCGAAGAATCTTTATTTAACAAAGCATACT
ATGGCAAAAGCACATCATTCTTCCGTCAAGAAAGTCAAAAACTTCTGCAAAGCGATAAAAAACGCACGGC
TGAGTTAGCAAACGGCGCTCTCGGTATGATTGAGCTAAACGATGATTACACACTGAAAAAAGTGATGAAA
CCGCTGATTGCATCTAACACAGTAACAGATGAAATTGAACGCGCGAACGTCTTTAAAATGAACGGCAAAT
GGTACCTGTTCACTGACTCCCGCGGATCAAAAATGACGATTGACGGCATTACGTCTAACGATATTTACAT
GCTTGGTTATGTTTCTAATTCTTTAACTGGCCCATACAAGCCGCTGAACAAAACTGGCCTTGTGTTAAAA
ATGGATCTTGATCCTAACGATGTAACCTTTACTTACTCACACTTCGCTGTACCTCAAGCGAAAGGAAACA
ATGTCGTGATTACAAGCTATATGACAAACAGAGGATTCTACGCAGACAAACAATCAACGTTTGCGCCAAG
CTTCCTGCTGAACATCAAAGGCAAGAAAACATCTGTTGTCAAAGACAGCATCCTTGAACAAGGACAATTA
ACAGTTAACAAATAAAAACGCAAAAGAAAATGCCGATATTGACTACCGGAAGCAGTGTGACCGTGTGCTT
CTCAAATGCCTGATTCAGGCTGTCTATGTGTGACTGTTGAGCTGTAACAAGTTGTCTCAGGTGTTCAATT
TCATGTTCTAGTTGCTTTGTTTTACTGGTTTCACCTGTTCTATTAGGTGTTACATGCTGTTCATCTGTTA
CATTGTCGATCTGTTCATGGTGAACAGCTTTAAATGCACCAAAAACTCGTAAAAGCTCTGATGTATCTAT
CTTTTTTACACCGTTTTCATCTGTGCATATGATAAGCGGCTATTTAACGACCCTGCCCTGAACCGACGAC
CGGGTCGAATTTGCTTTCGAATTTCTGCCATTCATCCGCTTATTATCACTTATTCAGGCGTAGCAACCAG
GCGTTTAAGGGCACCAATAACTGCCTTAAAAAAATTACGCCCCGCCCTGCCACTCATCGCAGTACTGTTG
TAATTCATTAAGCATTCTGCCGACATGGAAGCCATCACAAACGGCATGATGAACCTGAATCGCCAGCGGC
ATCAGCACCTTGTCGCCTTGCGTATAATATTTGCCCATGGTGAAAACGGGGGCGAAGAAGTTGTCCATAT
TGGCCACGTTTAAATCAAAACTGGTGAAACTCACCCAGGGATTGGCTGAGACGAAAAACATATTCTCAAT
AAACCCTTTAGGGAAATAGGCCAGGTTTTCACCGTAACACGCCACATCTTGCGAATATATGTGTAGAAAC
TGCCGGAAATCGTCGTGGTATTCACTCCAAAGCGATGAAAACGTTTCAGTTTGCTCATGGAAAACGGTGT
AACAAGGGTGAACACTATCCCATATCACCAGCTCACCGTCTTTCATTGCCATACGGAATTCCGGATGAGC
ATTCATCAGGCGGGCAAGAATGTGAATAAAGGCCGGATAAAACTTGTGCTTATTTTTCTTTACGGTCTTT
AAAAAGGCCGTAATATCCAGCTGAACGGTCTGGTTATAGGTACATTGAGCAACTGACTGAAATGCCTCAA
AATGTTCTTTACGATGCCATTGGGATATATCAACGGTGGTATATCCAGTGATTTTTTTCTCCATTTTAGC
TTCCTTAGCTCCTGAAAATCTCGATAACTCAAAAAATACGCCCGGTAGTGATCTTATTTCATTATGGTGA
AAGTTGGAACCTCTTACGTGCCGATCAACGTCTCATTTTCGCCAAAAGTTGGCCCAGGGCTTCCCGGTAT
CAACAGGGACACCAGGATTTATTTATTCTGCGAAGTGATCTTCCGTCACAGGTATTTATTCGGCGCAAAG
TGCGTCGGGTGATGCTGCCAACTTACTGATTTAGTGTATGATGGTGTTTTTGAGGTGCTTCAGTGGCTTC
TGTTTCTATCAGCTGTCCCTCCTGTTCAGCTACTGACGGGGTGGTGCGTAACGGCAAAAGCACCGCCGGA
CATCAGCGCTAGCGGAGTGTATACTGGCTTACTATGTTGGCACTGATGAGGGTGTCAGTGAAGTGCTTCA
TGTGGCAGGAGAAAAAAGGCTGCACCGGTGCGTCAGCAGAATATGTGATACAGGATATATTCCGCTTCCT
CGCTCACTGACTCGCTACGCTCGGTCGTTCGACTGCGGCGAGCGGAAATGGCTTACGAACGGGGCGGAGA
TTTCCTGGAAGATGCCAGGAAGATACTTAACAGGGAAGTGAGAGGGCCGCGGCAAAGCCGTTTTTCCATA
GGCTCCGCCCCCCTGACAAGCATCACGAAATCTGACGCTCAAATCAGTGGTGGCGAAACCCGACAGGACT
ATAAAGATACCAGGCGTTTCCCCCTGGCGGCTCCCTCGTGCGCTCTCCTGTTCCTGCCTTTCGGTTTACC
GGTGTCATTCCGCTGTTATGGCCGCGTTTGTCTCATTCCACGCCTGACACTCAGTTCCGGGTAGGCAGTT
CGCTCCAAGCTGGACTGTATGCACGAACCCCCCGTTCAGTCCGACCGCTGCGCCTTATCCGGTAACTATC
GTCTTGAGTCCAACCCGGAAAGACATGCAAAAGCACCACTGGCAGCAGCCACTGGTAATTGATTTAGAGG
AGTTAGTCTTGAAGTCATGCGCCGGTTAAGGCTAAACTGAAAGGACAAGTTTTGGTGACTGCGCTCCTCC
AAGCCAGTTACCTCGGTTCAAAGAGTTGGTAGCTCAGAGAACCTTCGAAAAACCGCCCTGCAAGGCGGTT
TTTTCGTTTTCAGAGCAAGAGATTACGCGCAGACCAAAACGATCTCAAGAAGATCATCTTATTAATCAGA
TAAAATATTTCTAGATTTCAGTGCAATTTATCTCTTCAAATGTAGCACCTGAAGTCAGCCCCATACGATA
TAAGTTGTAATTCTCATGT
